>Addgene plasmid #136355 | pSIE1 | addgene full sequence | sequence record 317373 | Addgene NGS Result
ACGCGTTATGAGTAAACTTGGTCTGACAGTTACCAATGCTTAATCAGTGAGGCACCTATCTCAGCGATCT
GTCTATTTCGTTCATCCATAGTTGCCTGACTCCCCGTCGTGTAGATAACTACGATACGGGAGGGCTTACC
ATCTGGCCCCAGTGCTGCAATGATACCGCGAGACCCACGCTCACCGGCTCCAGATTTATCAGCAATAAAC
CAGCCAGCCGGAAGGGCCGAGCGCAGAAGTGGTCCTGCAACTTTATCCGCCTCCATCCAGTCTATTAATT
GTTGCCGGGAAGCTAGAGTAAGTAGTTCGCCAGTTAATAGTTTGCGCAACGTTGTTGCCATTGCTACAGG
CATCGTGGTGTCACGCTCGTCGTTTGGTATGGCTTCATTCAGCTCCGGTTCCCAACGATCAAGGCGAGTT
ACATGATCCCCCATGTTGTGCAAAAAAGCGGTTAGCTCCTTCGGTCCTCCGATCGTTGTCAGAAGTAAGT
TGGCCGCAGTGTTATCACTCATGGTTATGGCAGCACTGCATAATTCTCTTACTGTCATGCCATCCGTAAG
ATGCTTTTCTGTGACTGGTGAGTACTCAACCAAGTCATTCTGAGAATAGTGTATGCGGCGACCGAGTTGC
TCTTGCCCGGCGTCAATACGGGATAATACCGCGCCACATAGCAGAACTTTAAAAGTGCTCATCATTGGAA
AACGTTCTTCGGGGCGAAAACTCTCAAGGATCTTACCGCTGTTGAGATCCAGTTCGATGTAACCCACTCG
TGCACCCAACTGATCTTCAGCATCTTTTACTTTCACCAGCGTTTCTGGGTGAGCAAAAACAGGAAGGCAA
AATGCCGCAAAAAAGGGAATAAGGGCGACACGGAAATGTTGAATACTCATACTCTTCCTTTTTCAATCAT
GGCCGCGGGATTAAAAGTCGGGGATTGGTGAACAAAAAGGTGTTTCTCTCTTTAAGAGAAATATCGTTTT
GCTAAACAGTTGATATTGAGGTATCATTTTATCGTAAAAGACATTTTTGCTCAACAATTGCTTGACGGAA
ATCAACAAATTTTAGCATTTTGTAAAAAAGTCGCTATATAATTTGGTGAATTGGAGTTATTTTCATATTT
TTGCATCCCGAAGAGTTTCTCTTAAAGAGAGAAACATCTTTTGCATACCTTTTCCGACCGAATTTTTATG
TCGTAAAGAGGGGCTTTGCAGGGGGTGGACTCAGAAAGATGAGAATAGATGACTATTGTAGTTGAAACAC
ATAGAAAGTTGCTGATATACAGACCGATACGCATATCGGGATGAACCATGAGTACGTTCTTTTCTCAAAA
AACATAAATATTCGAAAAGAGATGCAATAAATTAAGGAGAGGTTATAATGAACAAAGTAAATATAAAAGA
TAGTCAAAATTTTATTACTTCAAAATATCACATAGAAAAAATAATGAATTGCATAAGTTTAGATGAAAAA
GATAACATCTTTGAAATAGGTGCAGGGAAAGGTCATTTTACTGCTGGATTGGTAAAGAGATGTAATTTTG
TAACGGCGATAGAAATTGATTCTAAATTATGTGAGGTAACTCGTAATAAGCTCTTAAATTATCCTAACTA
TCAAATAGTAAATGATGATATACTGAAATTTACATTTCCTAGCCACAATCCATATAAAATATTTGGCAGC
ATACCTTACAACATAAGCACAAATATAATTCGAAAAATTGTTTTTGAAAGTTCAGCCACAATAAGTTATT
TAATAGTGGAATATGGTTTTGCTAAAATGTTATTAGATACAAACAGATCACTAGCATTGCTGTTAATGGC
AGAGGTAGATATTTCTATATTAGCAAAAATTCCTAGGTATTATTTCCATCCAAAACCTAAAGTGGATAGC
ACATTAATTGTATTAAAAAGAAAGCCAGCAAAAATGGCATTTAAAGAGAGAAAAAAATATGAAACTTTTG
TAATGAAATGGGTTAACAAAGAGTACGAAAAACTGTTTACAAAAAATCAATTTAATAAAGCTTTAAAACA
TGCGAGAATATATGATATAAACAATATTAGTTTCGAACAATTTGTATCGCTATTTAATAGTTATAAAATA
TTTAACGGCTAAAAACAATAGGCCACATGCAACTGTAAATGTTTACGCGTCCTCGGTACCTTAAGACCCA
CTTTCACATTTAAGTTGTTTTTCTAATCCGCATATGATCAATTCAAGGCCGAATAAGAAGGCTGGCTCTG
CACCTTGGTGATCAAATAATTCGATAGCTTGTCGTAATAATGGCGGCATACTATCAGTAGTAGGTGTTTC
CCTTTCTTCTTTAGCGACTTGATGCTCTTGATCTTCCAATACGCAACCTAAAGTAAAATGCCCCACAGCG
CTGAGTGCATATAATGCATTCTCTAGTGAAAAACCTTGTTGGCATAAAAAGGCTAATTGATTTTCGAGAG
TTTCATACTGTTTTTCTGTAGGCCGTGTACCTAAATGTACTTTTGCTCCATCGCGATGACTTAGTAAAGC
ACATCTAAAACTTTTAGCGTTATTACGTAAAAAATCTTGCCAGCTTTCCCCTTCTAAAGGGCAAAAGTGA
GTATGGTGCCTATCTAACATCTCAATGGCTAAGGCGTCGAGCAAAGCCCGCTTATTTTTTACATGCCAAT
ACAATGTAGGCTGCTCTACACCTAGCTTCTGGGCGAGTTTACGGGTTGTTAAACCTTCGATTCCGACCTC
ATTAAGCAGCTCTAATGCGCTGTTAATCACTTTACTTTTATCTAATCTAGACATAATGTTATTTTTTAAA
TGTTGTGTGATCAGTCCTACTTTGTTTCTTTCGACACTGCAAATATAAGAACATTATTTGAAAGTTCAAG
TGAAACTTTAAATTTTAACAATAGATTAACCATTGCAAACAAAACAAAAAAAAGGTAGCCCAATTGTAAA
ACGAAAGGCCCAGTCTTTCGACTGAGCCTTTCGTTTTAGTCGACTTTTTGCACCCGCTTTCCAAGAGAAG
AAAGCCTTGTTAAATTGACTTAGTGTAAAAGCGCAGTACTGCTTGACCATAAGAACAAAAAAATCTCTAT
CACTGATAGGGATAAAGTTTGGAAGATAAAGCTAAAAGTTCTTATCTTTGCAGTCTCCCTATCAGTGATA
GAGACGAAATAAAGACATATAAAAGAAAAGACACCATGAAGAAAATTTTATCTTTGCTTGTGATGGCTAT
TGTAGCTATACAGTTCTCATTTGCCGGC
[861 nt withheld, positions 3249-4109]
TAACTGCAGTTTTTGCACCCGCTTTCCAAGAGAAGAAAGCCTTGTTAAATTGACTTAGTGTAAAAGCGCA
GTACTGCTTGACCATAAGAACAAAAAAATCTCTATCACTGATAGGGATAAAGTTTGGAAGATAAAGCTAA
AAGTTCTTATCTTTGCAGTCTCCCTATCAGTGATAGAGACGAAATAAAGACATATAAAAGAAAAGACACC
ATGAAGAAAATTTTATCTTTGCTTGTGATGGCTATTGTAGCTATACAGTTCTCATTTGCCGGCGCTTATA
GAAATGAATATAAAACGCAAAGTGAATTTAATGTCATCTTGGAACGGGGGGATGACTATGAAGGATTTGT
AGTTGGCTTGGGATATACTTGGATGAGTAGCAAGGTAATTCTACCGGTAAATCAAAACGGATGGAGTCCA
ATATCTCGGAATGTTTCGGTGGACGAGAGTTTTCATACGATAGTCTCAGAAAGGAAATACGATACCTCCC
AATATGCCTATGAAAAAAGTCTGATGCAAGATCCAACAAAAGTTTCCGAAAAGGTCCGTGACTTAATAGT
TAAAAACAAAGGTAATAATATCACTGAGATAAATTTAGGCCAAGAAAAGCAATATTTGCCCACGGATAAT
AGTCAGATAAGTATTGTAATTACTGACACTGGCAGTCGGTACGAAATTGTGATTAGTGCCACGGATAACT
CAAATGGAAAGACTTATGAGGCAAAGTATGAGAGTTTGACGGACTTGGTGTCAGCGGTACGCGATTCTGG
TAGCCTGCCTGCTGTAAATAAGGAAGGACCCAATCTGGAAGGACTGGCAGGGTTAGGATTCGGAATTGCT
GAAACAGCCGGAAATTGGGCTGAGAAGATTATGGATAATCGAGGTGCGTACTTACCTAAGCAGATGCGTT
TCTCGCCCAAAACGCTTCCGCCGATTATAAGATTGCCTTTAGGGAACTATCAAGTCCCCGCTAAAGGTAT
GAGTAGAGTGCGTGGAGTAGGTAAAGCTTTGGGATGGGCAGGAATGGTGCTTACTGGCTATCAAGTTGTG
CGTGATGTGCAAAATGGTCGATTTGCCGTGGCAGGTACAAGAATTGCCGTAGCAGGTTTAGCTTATGGCG
TTACTTTTATTCCCTATGTCGGTTGGGTCTTAGCTATCGGTATCGGAGTGGCTGATTATACTTGGGGTGA
CGAGTTCTATGACTGGATAGACAATAGAGCTTCTGAATTGGAAATGTGGTGGGACGGTGTAAGATTAGCA
TTATGAGGATCCACTAGTTCTAGAGCGGCCGCCACCGCGGTGGAGGGGAATTCCCATGTCAGCCGTTAAG
TGTTCCTGTGTCACTCAAAATTGCTTTGAGAGGCTCTAAGGGCTTCTCAGTGCGTTACATCCCTGGCTTG
TTGTCCACAACCGTTAAACCTTAAAAGCTTTAAAAGCCTTATATATTCTTTTTTTTCTTATAAAACTTAA
AACCTTAGAGGCTATTTAAGTTGCTGATTTATATTAATTTTATTGTTCAAACATGAGAGCTTAGTACGTG
AAACATGAGAGCTTAGTACGTTAGCCATGAGAGCTTAGTACGTTAGCCATGAGGGTTTAGTTCGTTAAAC
ATGAGAGCTTAGTACGTTAAACATGAGAGCTTAGTACGTGAAACATGAGAGCTTAGTACGTACTATCAAC
AGGTTGAACTGCTGATCTTCAGATCCTCTACGCCGGACGCATCGTGGCCGGATCAATTCCGTTTTCCGCT
GCATAACCCTGCTTCGGGGTCATTATAGCGATTTTTTCGGTATATCCATCCTTTTTCGCACGATATACAG
GATTTTGCCAAAGGGTTCGTGTAGACTTTCCTTGGTGTATCCAACGGCGTCAGCCGGGCAGGATAGGTGA
AGTAGGCCCACCCGCGAGCGGGTGTTCCTTCTTCACTGTCCCTTATTCGCACCTGGCGGTGCTCAACGGG
AATCCTGCTCTGCGAGGCTGGCCGGCTACCGCCGGCGTAACAGATGAGGGCAAGCGGATGGCTGATGAAA
CCAAGCCAACCAGGAAGGGCAGCCCACCTATCACGGAATTGATCCCCCTCGAATTG
Features (pLannotate 1.2.2; 13 found; start..end, strand, type, name):
     30..890     -  CDS            AmpR: β-lactamase; bla; confers resistance to ampicillin, carbenicillin, and related antibiotics
    891..907     -  promoter       AmpR promoter (fragment): bla
   1378..2106    +  CDS            ermC': ERM_BACIU - Experimental evidence at protein level: Swiss-Prot protein existence level 1. This protein produces a dimethylation of the adenine residue at position 2085 in 23S rRNA, resulting in reduced affinity between ribosomes and macrolide-lincosamide-streptogramin B antibiotics. From Bacillus subtilis.
   2161..2784    -  CDS            TetR: tetracycline repressor TetR; tetR from transposon Tn10; TetR binds to the tetracycline operator tetO to inhibit transcription. This inhibition can be relieved by adding tetracycline or doxycycline.
   2937..2978    +  terminator     rrnB T1 terminator: Escherichia coli rrnB; transcription terminator T1 from the E. coli rrnB gene
   3072..3092    -  promoter       PLtetO-1 promoter (fragment): modified phage lambda PL promoter with tet operator sites (Lutz and Bujard, 1997)
   3135..3154    +  promoter       tight TRE promoter (fragment): Tet-responsive promoter PTight, consisting of seven tet operator sequences followed by the minimal CMV promoter
   4206..4226    -  promoter       PLtetO-1 promoter (fragment): modified phage lambda PL promoter with tet operator sites (Lutz and Bujard, 1997)
   4269..4288    +  promoter       tight TRE promoter (fragment): Tet-responsive promoter PTight, consisting of seven tet operator sequences followed by the minimal CMV promoter
   5376..5414    -  misc_feature   MCS (fragment): pBluescript multiple cloning site
   5426..5814    -  rep_origin     R6K γ ori: γ replication origin from E. coli plasmid R6K; requires the R6K initiator protein pi for replication
   5985..6094    +  oriT           oriT: incP origin of transfer
   6127..6172    +  CDS            traJ (fragment): oriT-recognizing protein; traJ
