[The description below was written by a language model from this plasmid's Addgene catalogue record and pLannotate feature annotations shown in this document.]
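Description:
pSIE1 ("Selection by Inducible Effectors") is a roughly 6.2 kb suicide/allelic-exchange vector built on the pExchange_tdk backbone for genetic manipulation of Bacteroides, including wild human gut isolates. It replicates from the R6K γ origin, which requires the pi initiator protein. It is therefore maintained at low copy in pir-expressing E. coli such as Pir1 under ampicillin selection (AmpR), and cannot replicate autonomously in hosts lacking pi. An incP oriT with an adjacent traJ fragment allows conjugative mobilization from E. coli into the recipient. The feature table also identifies an erm-type rRNA methylase gene (annotated by similarity as ermC'), which would confer macrolide–lincosamide resistance and presumably selects for integrants. The catalogue instead lists gentamicin as the selectable marker, and no gentamicin resistance gene is annotated, so the record leaves this point unresolved.

The payload is a counterselection system based on two Bacteroides fragilis type VI secretion effectors, bfe1 (from strain 638R) and bte1 (from NCTC9343). Each has had its start codon removed so that it can be fused behind the short periplasmic signal sequence of B. thetaiotaomicron BT_4676, directing the toxin to the periplasm. Both fusions are driven by the P1TDP-GHO23 promoter. The two sets of tet-operator fragments picked up in the annotation fit this tetracycline-responsive design, and the plasmid-encoded Tn10 TetR keeps the promoters repressed until a tetracycline-type inducer is added. An rrnB T1 terminator lies between tetR and the first cassette.

In use, homology arms would be cloned into the remaining MCS fragment. After integration of the plasmid, inducing the effectors kills cells that retain the vector, enriching for second-crossover recombinants. The name and stated purpose support this counterselection role, although the record does not spell out the workflow.
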