Addgene plasmid #136355: pSIE1
Purpose: Selection by Inducible Effectors
Depositing lab: Andrew Goodman. Depositing organization: Yale University. Publication: Genetic Manipulation of Wild Human Gut Bacteroides. Bencivenga-Barry NA, Lim B, Herrera CM, Trent MS, Goodman AL. J Bacteriol. 2020 Jan 15;202(3). pii: JB.00544-19. doi: 10.1128/JB.00544-19. Print 2020 Jan 15. PubMed 31712278.
Backbone
  Vector backbone: pExchange_tdk
  Backbone size w/o insert (bp): 2980
  Total vector size (bp): 6196
  Vector type: Unspecified
  Selectable markers: Gentamicin
Growth in bacteria
  Bacterial resistance: Ampicillin, 100 μg/mL
  Growth temperature: 37°C
  Growth strain: Pir1
  Copy number: Low Copy
Gene/Insert 1
  Gene/Insert name: Type VI effector bfe1
  Species: Bacteroides fragilis 638R
  Insert size (bp): 993
  Mutation: ATG removed to add signal sequence before gene
  Promoter: P1TDP-GHO23
  Cloning method: Gibson Cloning
  Sequencing primers: 5′ --
Gene/Insert 2
  Gene/Insert name: Type VI effector bte1
  Species: Bacteroides fragilis NCTC9343
  Insert size (bp): 864
  Mutation: ATG removed to add signal sequence before gene
  Promoter: P1TDP-GHO23
  Cloning method: Gibson Cloning
  Sequencing primers: 5′ --
Gene/Insert 3
  Gene/Insert name: BT_4676 (alt name: Periplasmic signal sequence)
  Species: Bacteroides thetaiotaomicron VPI5482
  Insert size (bp): 63
Gene/Insert 4
  Gene/Insert name: tetR
  Species: E. coli
  Insert size (bp): 624
Terms and licenses: Academic/Nonprofit Terms; Industry Terms: Not Available to Industry
How to cite: pSIE1 was a gift from Andrew Goodman (Addgene plasmid # 136355 ; http://n2t.net/addgene:136355 ; RRID:Addgene_136355)
